Addgene plasmid #162942: C512-E11: attB5r-mTFP1-nostop-attB1r
Purpose: Gateway attB5r/attB1r entry clone for generation of N-terminal mTFP1 fusion proteins
Depositing lab: Dominic Esposito. Depositing organization: National Cancer Institute (NCI). Publication: Combinatorial assembly of clone libraries using site-specific recombination. Wall VE, Garvey LA, Mehalko JL, Procter LV, Esposito D. Methods Mol Biol. 2014;1116:193-208. doi: 10.1007/978-1-62703-764-8_14. PubMed 24395366.
Backbone
  Vector backbone: pDonr235
  Vector type: Synthetic Biology
Growth in bacteria
  Bacterial resistance: Spectinomycin, 50 μg/mL
  Growth temperature: 37°C
  Growth strain: DH5alpha
  Copy number: High Copy
Gene/Insert
  Gene/Insert name: monomeric Teal fluorescent protein (alt name: mTeal)
  Species: Synthetic
  Cloning method: Gateway Cloning
Terms and licenses: Academic/Nonprofit Terms; Industry Terms: Not Available to Industry
How to cite: C512-E11: attB5r-mTFP1-nostop-attB1r was a gift from Dominic Esposito (Addgene plasmid # 162942 ; http://n2t.net/addgene:162942 ; RRID:Addgene_162942)
