[The description below was written by a language model from this plasmid's Addgene catalogue record and pLannotate feature annotations shown in this document.]
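Description:
C512-E11: attB5r-mTFP1-nostop-attB1r is a Gateway entry clone built in the pDonr235 donor backbone, intended as a modular building block for multisite recombinational cloning rather than as an expression vector in its own right. It is a small plasmid of about 3.4 kb, maintained at high copy in E. coli through a ColE1/pUC-type origin and selected with spectinomycin via the aadA (SmR) aminoglycoside adenylyltransferase gene. The annotation also picks up short remnants upstream of that marker, namely fragments of a class 1 integron Pc promoter and of a gentamicin acetyltransferase gene, which are not recorded as functional markers. The rrnB T1 and T2 terminators lie in the backbone, where such elements typically insulate the cloning region from read-through transcription. A T7 promoter sits just outside the cassette on the opposite strand.

The payload is the coding sequence for mTFP1, a synthetic monomeric teal (cyan) fluorescent protein derived from a Clavularia protein. It is cloned without a stop codon, so translation can continue into a downstream partner. The insert is flanked by sites annotated as attR5 and attR1, consistent with an attB5r/attB1r product recombined into the donor vector. In an LR reaction these sites let the mTFP1 module be joined in a defined order and orientation with other entry clones, placing it immediately upstream of a gene of interest carried in an attL1-flanked clone. No promoter driving mTFP1 is present, so expression elements must come from the other entry clones or the destination vector. The stated use is combinatorial assembly of constructs encoding proteins with an N-terminal mTFP1 fusion.
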