Features (pLannotate 1.2.2; 11 found; start..end, strand, type, name):
     44..165     -  protein_bind   attR5: mutant version of attR; recombination site for the Gateway® LR reaction LR Clonase™
    171..878     +  CDS            mTFP1: mTFP1 is a basic (constitutively fluorescent) cyan fluorescent protein published in 2006, derived from Clavularia sp.. It has low acid sensitivity.
    879..1003    +  protein_bind   attR1: mutant version of attR; recombination site for the Gateway® LR reaction LR Clonase™
   1076..1094    -  promoter       T7 promoter: promoter for bacteriophage T7 RNA polymerase
   1164..1186    +  misc_feature   MCS (fragment): pUC18/19 multiple cloning site
   1278..1301    +  promoter       Pc promoter (fragment): intI1 (promoter lies within the coding sequence); class 1 integron promoter
   1477..1533    +  CDS            GmR (fragment): gentamycin acetyltransferase; aacC1; confers resistance to gentamycin
   1540..2331    +  CDS            SmR: aminoglycoside adenylyltransferase (Murphy, 1985); aadA; confers resistance to spectinomycin and streptomycin
   2424..3012    +  rep_origin     ori: high-copy-number ColE1/pMB1/pBR322/pUC origin of replication
   3147..3174    -  terminator     rrnB T2 terminator: transcription terminator T2 from the E. coli rrnB gene
   3306..3349    +  terminator     rrnB T1 terminator: Escherichia coli rrnB; transcription terminator T1 from the E. coli rrnB gene
>Addgene plasmid #162942 | C512-E11: attB5r-mTFP1-nostop-attB1r | addgene full sequence | sequence record 330922 | Addgene NGS Result
AGCTCGAATTCTACAGTCACTAATACCATCTAAGTAGTTGATTCATAGTGACTGCATATGTTGTGTTTTA
CAGTATTATGTAGTCTGTTTTTTATGCAAAATCTAATTTAATATATTGATATTTATATCATTTTACGTTT
CTCGTTCAACTTTTGTATACAAAGTGGACCATGGTGAGCAAGGGCGAGGAGACCACAATGGGCGTAATCA
AGCCCGACATGAAGATCAAGCTGAAGATGGAGGGCAACGTGAATGGCCACGCCTTCGTGATCGAGGGCGA
GGGCGAGGGCAAGCCCTACGACGGCACCAACACCATCAACCTGGAGGTGAAGGAGGGAGCCCCCCTGCCC
TTCTCCTACGACATTCTGACCACCGCGTTCGCCTACGGCAACAGGGCCTTCACCAAGTACCCCGACGACA
TCCCCAACTACTTCAAGCAGTCCTTCCCCGAGGGCTACTCTTGGGAGCGCACCATGACCTTCGAGGACAA
GGGCATCGTGAAGGTGAAGTCCGACATCTCCATGGAGGAGGACTCCTTCATCTACGAGATACACCTCAAG
GGCGAGAACTTCCCCCCCAACGGCCCCGTGATGCAGAAGAAGACCACCGGCTGGGACGCCTCCACCGAGA
GGATGTACGTGCGCGACGGCGTGCTGAAGGGCGACGTCAAGCACAAGCTGCTGCTGGAGGGCGGCGGCCA
CCACCGCGTTGACTTCAAGACCATCTACAGGGCCAAGAAGGCGGTGAAGCTGCCCGACTATCACTTTGTG
GACCACCGCATCGAGATCCTGAACCACGACAAGGACTACAACAAGGTGACCGTTTACGAGAGCGCCGTGG
CCCGCAACTCCACCGACGGCATGGACGAGCTGTACAAGACAACTTTGTACAAAAAAGTTGAACGAGAAAC
GTAAAATGATATAAATATCAATATATTAAATTAGATTTTGCATAAAAAACAGACTACATAATACTGTAAA
ACACAACATATGCAGTCACTATGAACCAACTACTTAGATGGTATTAGTGACCTGTAGAATTCGAGCTCTA
GAGCTGCAGGGCGGCCGCGATATCCCCTATAGTGAGTCGTATTACATGGTCATAGCTGTTTCCTGGCAGC
TCTGGCCCGTGTCTCAAAATCTCTGATGTTACATTGCACAAGATCGGTACCCGGGGATCCTCTAGACCAG
CCAGGACAGAAATGCCTCGACTTCGCTGCTACCCAAGGTTGCCGGGTGACGCACACCGTGGAAACGGATG
AAGGCACGAACCCAGTGGACATAAGCCTGTTCGGTTCGTAAGCTGTAATGCAAGTAGCGTATGCGCTCAC
GCAACTGGTCCAGAACCTTGACCGAACGCAGCGGTGGTAACGGCGCAGTGGCGGTTTTCATGGCTTGTTA
TGACTGTTTTTTTGGGGTACAGTCTATGCCTCGGGCATCCAAGCAGCAAGCGCGTTACGCCGTGGGTCGA
TGTTTGATGTTATGGAGCAGCAACGATGTTACGCAGCAGGGCAGTCGCCCTAAAACAAAGTTAAACATTA
TGAGGGAAGCGGTGATCGCCGAAGTATCGACTCAACTATCAGAGGTAGTTGGCGTCATCGAGCGCCATCT
CGAACCGACGTTGCTGGCCGTACATTTGTACGGCTCCGCAGTGGATGGCGGCCTGAAGCCACACAGTGAT
ATTGATTTGCTGGTTACGGTGACCGTAAGGCTTGATGAAACAACGCGGCGAGCTTTGATCAACGACCTTT
TGGAAACTTCGGCTTCCCCTGGAGAGAGCGAGATTCTCCGCGCTGTAGAAGTCACCATTGTTGTGCACGA
CGACATCATTCCGTGGCGTTATCCAGCTAAGCGCGAACTGCAATTTGGAGAATGGCAGCGCAATGACATT
CTTGCAGGTATCTTCGAGCCAGCCACGATCGACATTGATCTGGCTATCTTGCTGACAAAAGCAAGAGAAC
ATAGCGTTGCCTTGGTAGGTCCAGCGGCGGAGGAACTCTTTGATCCGGTTCCTGAACAGGATCTATTTGA
GGCGCTAAATGAAACCTTAACGCTATGGAACTCGCCGCCCGACTGGGCTGGCGATGAGCGAAATGTAGTG
CTTACGTTGTCCCGCATTTGGTACAGCGCAGTAACCGGCAAAATCGCGCCGAAGGATGTCGCTGCCGACT
GGGCAATGGAGCGCCTGCCGGCCCAGTATCAGCCCGTCATACTTGAAGCTAGACAGGCTTATCTTGGACA
AGAAGAAGATCGCTTGGCCTCGCGCGCAGATCAGTTGGAAGAATTTGTCCACTACGTGAAAGGCGAGATC
ACCAAGGTAGTCGGCAAATAACCCTCGAGCCACCCATGACCAAAATCCCTTAACGTGAGTTACGCGTCGT
TCCACTGAGCGTCAGACCCCGTAGAAAAGATCAAAGGATCTTCTTGAGATCCTTTTTTTCTGCGCGTAAT
CTGCTGCTTGCAAACAAAAAAACCACCGCTACCAGCGGTGGTTTGTTTGCCGGATCAAGAGCTACCAACT
CTTTTTCCGAAGGTAACTGGCTTCAGCAGAGCGCAGATACCAAATACTGTTCTTCTAGTGTAGCCGTAGT
TAGGCCACCACTTCAAGAACTCTGTAGCACCGCCTACATACCTCGCTCTGCTAATCCTGTTACCAGTGGC
TGCTGCCAGTGGCGATAAGTCGTGTCTTACCGGGTTGGACTCAAGACGATAGTTACCGGATAAGGCGCAG
CGGTCGGGCTGAACGGGGGGTTCGTGCACACAGCCCAGCTTGGAGCGAACGACCTACACCGAACTGAGAT
ACCTACAGCGTGAGCTATGAGAAAGCGCCACGCTTCCCGAAGGGAGAAAGGCGGACAGGTATCCGGTAAG
CGGCAGGGTCGGAACAGGAGAGCGCACGAGGGAGCTTCCAGGGGGAAACGCCTGGTATCTTTATAGTCCT
GTCGGGTTTCGCCACCTCTGACTTGAGCGTCGATTTTTGTGATGCTCGTCAGGGGGGCGGAGCCTATGGA
AAAACGCCAGCAACGCGGCCTTTTTACGGTTCCTGGCCTTTTGCTGGCCTTTTGCTCACATGTTCTTTCC
TGCGTTATCCCCTGATTCTGTGGATAACCGTATTACCGCTAGCCAGGAAGAGTTTGTAGAAACGCAAAAA
GGCCATCCGTCAGGATGGCCTTCTGCTTAGTTTGATGCCTGGCAGTTTATGGCGGGCGTCCTGCCCGCCA
CCCTCCGGGCCGTTGCTTCACAACGTTCAAATCCGCTCCCGGCGGATTTGTCCTACTCAGGAGAGCGTTC
ACCGACAAACAACAGATAAAACGAAAGGCCCAGTCTTCCGACTGAGCCTTTCGTTTTATTTGATGCCTGG
CAGTTCCCTACTCTCGCGTTAACGCTACCATGG
